>Addgene plasmid #184897 | pMRX-IB-TMEM192-mGFP | addgene full sequence | sequence record 364103 | Addgene NGS Result
GCCATGTTGACATTGATTATTGACTAGTTATTAATAGTAATCAATTACGGGGTCATTAGTTCATAGCCCA
TATATGGAGTTCCGCGTTACATAACTTACGGTAAATGGCCCGCCTGGCTGACCGCCCAACGACCCCCGCC
CATTGACGTCAATAATGACGTATGTTCCCATAGTAACGCCAATAGGGACTTTCCATTGACGTCAATGGGT
GGAGTATTTACGGTAAACTGCCCACTTGGCAGTACATCAAGTGTATCATATGCCAAGTACGCCCCCTATT
GACGTCAATGACGGTAAATGGCCCGCCTGGCATTATGCCCAGTACATGACCTTATGGGACTTTCCTACTT
GGCAGTACATCTACGTATTAGTCATCGCTATTACCATGCTAGAGAACCATCAGATGTTTCCAGGGTGCCC
CAAGGACCTGAAATGACCCTGTGCCTTATTTGAACTAACCAATCAGTTCGCTTCTCGCTTCTGTTCGCGC
GCTTCTGCTCCCCGAGCTCAATAAAAGAGCCCACAACCCCTCACTCGGCGCGCCAGTCCTCCGATTGACT
GAGTCGCCCGGGTACCCGTGTATCCAATAAACCCTCTTGCAGTTGCATCCGACTTGTGGTCTCGCTGTTC
CTTGGGAGGGTCTCCTCTGAGTGATTGACTACCCGTCAGCGGGGGTCTTTCATTTGGGGGCTCGTCCGGG
ATCGGGAGACCCCTGCCCAGGGACCACCGACCCACCACCGGGAGGTAAGCTGGCCAGCAACTTATCTGTG
TCTGTCCGATTGTCTAGTGTCTATGACTGATTTTATGCGCCTGCGTCGGTACTAGTTAGCTAACTAGCTC
TGTATCTGGCGGACCCGTGGTGGAACTGACGAGTTCGGAACACCCGGCCGCAACCCTGGGAGACGTCCCA
GGGACTTCGGGGGCCGTTTTTGTGGCCCGACCTGAGTCCAAAAATCCCGATCGTTTTGGACTCTTTGGTG
CACCCCCCTTAGAGGAGGGATATGTGGTTCTGGTAGGAGACGAGAACCTAAAACAGTTCCCGCCTCCGTC
TGAATTTTTGCTTTCGGTTTGGGACCGAAGCCGCGCCGCGCGTCTTGTCTGCTGCAGCATCGTTCTGTGT
TGTCTCTGTCTGACTGTGTTTCTGTATTTGTCTGAAAATATGGGCCCGGGCCAGACTGTTACCACTCCCT
TAAGTTTGACCTTAGGTCACTGGAAAGATGTCGAGCGGATCGCTCACAACCAGTCGGTAGATGTCAAGAA
GAGACGTTGGGTTACCTTCTGCTCTGCAGAATGGCCAACCTTTAACGTCGGATGGCCGCGAGACGGCACC
TTTAACCGAGACCTCATCACCCAGGTTAAGATCAAGGTCTTTTCACCTGGCCCGCATGGACACCCAGACC
AGGTCCCCTACATCGTGACCTGGGAAGCCTTGGCTTTTGACCCCCCTCCCTGGGTCAAGCCCTTTGTACA
CCCTAAGCCTCCGCCTCCTCTTCCTCCATCCGCCCCGTCTCTCCCCCTTGAACCTCCTCGTTCGACCCCG
CCTCGATCCTCCCTTTATCCAGCCCTCACTCCTTCTCTAGGCGCCCCCATATGGCCATATGAGATCTTAT
ATGGGGCACCCCCGCCCCTTGTAAACTTCCCTGACCCTGACATGACAAGAGTTACTAACAGCCCCTCTCT
CCAAGCTCACTTACAGGCTCTCTACTTAGTCCAGCACGAAGTCTGGAGACCTCTGGCGGCAGCCTACCAA
GAACAACTGGACCGACCGGTGGTACCTCACCCTTACCGAGTCGGCGACACAGTGTGGGTCCGCCGACACC
AGACTAAGAACCTAGAACCTCGCTGGAAAGGACCTTACACAGTCCTGCTGACCACCCCCACCGCCCTCAA
AGTAGACGGCATCGCAGCTTGGATACACGCCGCCCACGTGAAGGCTGCCGACCCCGGGGGTGGACCATCC
TCTAGACTGCCGGATCTGCCATCGATATAAAGCTTGCCACCATGGCGGCGGGGGGCAGGATGGAGGACGG
TTCCTTGGATATCACCCAGAGTATTGAAGACGACCCACTTCTGGATGCCCAGCTTCTCCCACACCACTCA
TTACAAGCTCACTTTAGACCCCGATTCCATCCTCTTCCTACAGTCATCATAGTGAATCTTCTGTGGTTTA
TTCATCTCGTGTTTGTTGTTTTAGCATTTTTAACAGGTGTGCTTTGTTCTTATCCTAATCCAAATGAGGA
CAAGTGCCCAGGAAATTACACAAACCCATTGAAAGTTCAGACGGTTATAATCCTTGGGAAAGTTATTTTG
TGGATTCTCCATTTACTCCTTGAATGCTACATCCAGTATCACCACAGCAAAATCAGAAACCGAGGCTATA
ACTTGATCTACCGATCAACAAGGCATCTCAAGAGACTTGCGTTGATGATACAGTCCTCTGGCAACACAGT
GCTTCTCCTCATACTGTGCATGCAGCACTCCTTCCCAGAGCCTGGCAGATTGTATCTTGACCTCATTCTG
GCCATCTTGGCACTGGAACTCATCTGTTCCCTGATATGTCTCCTCATTTACACAGTGAAAATCCGGAGAT
TTAATAAAGCTAAACCAGAGCCTGATATACTTGAAGAAGAAAAAATCTATGCTTACCCCAGCAATATTAC
CTCGGAGACTGGATTCAGGGGGAATTCGGGCTCTGGTTCAGGCGTGAGCAAGGGCGAGGAGCTGTTCACC
GGGGTGGTGCCCATCCTGGTCGAGCTGGACGGCGACGTAAACGGCCACAAGTTCAGCGTGTCCGGCGAGG
GCGAGGGCGATGCCACCTACGGCAAGCTGACCCTGAAGTTCATCTGCACCACCGGCAAGCTGCCCGTGCC
CTGGCCCACCCTCGTGACCACCCTGACCTACGGCGTGCAGTGCTTCAGCCGCTACCCCGACCACATGAAG
CAGCACGACTTCTTCAAGTCCGCCATGCCCGAAGGCTACGTCCAGGAGCGCACCATCTTCTTCAAGGACG
ACGGCAACTACAAGACCCGCGCCGAGGTGAAGTTCGAGGGCGACACCCTGGTGAACCGCATCGAGCTGAA
GGGCATCGACTTCAAGGAGGACGGCAACATCCTGGGGCACAAGCTGGAGTACAACTACAACAGCCACAAC
GTCTATATCATGGCCGACAAGCAGAAGAACGGCATCAAGGTGAACTTCAAGATCCGCCACAACATCGAGG
ACGGCAGCGTGCAGCTCGCCGACCACTACCAGCAGAACACCCCCATCGGCGACGGCCCCGTGCTGCTGCC
CGACAACCACTACCTGAGCACCCAGTCCAAACTGAGCAAAGACCCCAACGAGAAGCGCGATCACATGGTC
CTGCTGGAGTTCGTGACCGCCGCCGGGATCACTCTCGGCATGGACGAGCTGTACAAGTAATGATTTCTCG
AGAGCGGCCGCTACGTAAATTCCGCCCCCCCCCCTAACGTTACTGGCCGAAGCCGCTTGGAATAAGGCCG
GTGTGCGTTTGTCTATATGTTATTTTCCACCATATTGCCGTCTTTTGGCAATGTGAGGGCCCGGAAACCT
GGCCCTGTCTTCTTGACGAGCATTCCTAGGGGTCTTTCCCCTCTCGCCAAAGGAATGCAAGGTCTGTTGA
ATGTCGTGAAGGAAGCAGTTCCTCTGGAAGTTTCTTGAAGACAAACAACGTCTGTAGCGACCCTTTGCAG
GCAGCGGAACCCCCCACCTGGCGACAGGTGCCTCTGCGGCCAAAAGCCACGTGTATAAGATACACCTGCA
AAGGCGGCACAACCCCAGTGCCACGTTGTGAGTTGGATAGTTGTGGAAAGAGTCAAATGGCTCTCCTCAA
GCGTATTCAACAAGGGGCTGAAGGATGCCCAGAAGGTACCCCATTGTATGGGATCTGATCTGGGGCCTCG
GTGCACATGCTTTACATGTGTTTAGTCGAGGTTAAAAAAACGTCTAGGCCCCCCGAACCACGGGGACGTG
GTTTTCCTTTGAAAAACACGATGATAATATGGCCACAACCGTCGACATGGTCATGAAAACATTTAACATT
TCTCAACAAGATCTAGAATTAGTAGAAGTAGCGACAGAGAAGATTACAATGCTTTATGAGGATAATAAAC
ATCATGTGGGAGCGGCAATTCGTACGAAAACAGGAGAAATCATTTCGGCAGTACATATTGAAGCGTATAT
AGGACGAGTAACTGTTTGTGCAGAAGCCATTGCGATTGGTAGTGCAGTTTCGAATGGACAAAAGGATTTT
GACACGATTGTAGCTGTTAGACACCCTTATTCTGACGAAGTAGATAGAAGTATTCGAGTGGTAAGTCCTT
GTGGTATGTGTAGGGAGTTGATTTCAGACTATGCACCAGATTGTTTTGTGTTAATAGAAATGAATGGCAA
GTTAGTCAAAACTACGATTGAAGAACTCATTCCACTCAAATATACCCGAAATTAAGTCGACCGCCCGCCC
CACGACCCGCAGCGCCCGACCGAAAGGAGCGCACGACCCCATGGCTCGACGATAAAATAAAAGATTTTAT
TTAGTCTCCAGAAAAAGGGGGGAATGAAAGACCCCACCTGTAGGTTTGGCAAGCTAGCTTAAGTAACGCC
ATTTTGCAAGGCATGGAAAAATACATAACTGAGAATAGAGAAGTTCAGATCAAGGTCAGGAACAGATGGA
ACAGCTGAATATGGGCCAAACAGGATATCTGTGGTAAGCAGTTCCTGCCCCGGCTCAGGGCCAAGAACAG
ATGGAACAGCTGAATATGGGCCAAACAGGATATCTGTGGTAAGCAGTTCCTGCCCCGGCTCAGGGCCAAG
AACAGATGGTCCCCAGATGCGGTCCAGCCCTCAGCAGTTTCTAGAGAACCATCAGATGTTTCCAGGGTGC
CCCAAGGACCTGAAATGACCCTGTGCCTTATTTGAACTAACCAATCAGTTCGCTTCTCGCTTCTGTTCGC
GCGCTTCTGCTCCCCGAGCTCAATAAAAGAGCCCACAACCCCTCACTCGGGGCGCCAGTCCTCCGATTGA
CTGAGTCGCCCGGGTACCCGTGTATCCAATAAACCCTCTTGCAGTTGCATCCGACTTGTGGTCTCGCTGT
TCCTTGGGAGGGTCTCCTCTGAGTGATTGACTACCCGTCAGCGGGGGTCTTTCACATGCAGCATGTATCA
AAATTAATTTGGTTTTTTTTCTTAAGTATTTACATTAAATGGCCATAGTTGCATTAATGAATCGGCCAAC
GCGCGGGGAGAGGCGGTTTGCGTATTGGGCGCTCTTCCGCTTCCTCGCTCACTGACTCGCTGCGCTCGGT
CGTTCGGCTGCGGCGAGCGGTATCAGCTCACTCAAAGGCGGTAATACGGTTATCCACAGAATCAGGGGAT
AACGCAGGAAAGAACATGTGAGCAAAAGGCCAGCAAAAGGCCAGGAACCGTAAAAAGGCCGCGTTGCTGG
CGTTTTTCCATAGGCTCCGCCCCCCTGACGAGCATCACAAAAATCGACGCTCAAGTCAGAGGTGGCGAAA
CCCGACAGGACTATAAAGATACCAGGCGTTTCCCCCTGGAAGCTCCCTCGTGCGCTCTCCTGTTCCGACC
CTGCCGCTTACCGGATACCTGTCCGCCTTTCTCCCTTCGGGAAGCGTGGCGCTTTCTCATAGCTCACGCT
GTAGGTATCTCAGTTCGGTGTAGGTCGTTCGCTCCAAGCTGGGCTGTGTGCACGAACCCCCCGTTCAGCC
CGACCGCTGCGCCTTATCCGGTAACTATCGTCTTGAGTCCAACCCGGTAAGACACGACTTATCGCCACTG
GCAGCAGCCACTGGTAACAGGATTAGCAGAGCGAGGTATGTAGGCGGTGCTACAGAGTTCTTGAAGTGGT
GGCCTAACTACGGCTACACTAGAAGAACAGTATTTGGTATCTGCGCTCTGCTGAAGCCAGTTACCTTCGG
AAAAAGAGTTGGTAGCTCTTGATCCGGCAAACAAACCACCGCTGGTAGCGGTGGTTTTTTTGTTTGCAAG
CAGCAGATTACGCGCAGAAAAAAAGGATCTCAAGAAGATCCTTTGATCTTTTCTACGGGGTCTGACGCTC
AGTGGAACGAAAACTCACGTTAAGGGATTTTGGTCATGAGATTATCAAAAAGGATCTTCACCTAGATCCT
TTTGCGGCCGGCCGCAAATCAATCTAAAGTATATATGAGTAAACTTGGTCTGACAGTTACCAATGCTTAA
TCAGTGAGGCACCTATCTCAGCGATCTGTCTATTTCGTTCATCCATAGTTGCCTGACTCCCCGTCGTGTA
GATAACTACGATACGGGAGGGCTTACCATCTGGCCCCAGTGCTGCAATGATACCGCGAGACCCACGCTCA
CCGGCTCCAGATTTATCAGCAATAAACCAGCCAGCCGGAAGGGCCGAGCGCAGAAGTGGTCCTGCAACTT
TATCCGCCTCCATCCAGTCTATTAATTGTTGCCGGGAAGCTAGAGTAAGTAGTTCGCCAGTTAATAGTTT
GCGCAACGTTGTTGCCATTGCTACAGGCATCGTGGTGTCACGCTCGTCGTTTGGTATGGCTTCATTCAGC
TCCGGTTCCCAACGATCAAGGCGAGTTACATGATCCCCCATGTTGTGCAAAAAAGCGGTTAGCTCCTTCG
GTCCTCCGATCGTTGTCAGAAGTAAGTTGGCCGCAGTGTTATCACTCATGGTTATGGCAGCACTGCATAA
TTCTCTTACTGTCATGCCATCCGTAAGATGCTTTTCTGTGACTGGTGAGTACTCAACCAAGTCATTCTGA
GAATAGTGTATGCGGCGACCGAGTTGCTCTTGCCCGGCGTCAACACGGGATAATACCGCGCCACATAGCA
GAACTTTAAAAGTGCTCATCATTGGAAAACGTTCTTCGGGGCGAAAACTCTCAAGGATCTTACCGCTGTT
GAGATCCAGTTCGATGTAACCCACTCGTGCACCCAACTGATCTTCAGCATCTTTTACTTTCACCAGCGTT
TCTGGGTGAGCAAAAACAGGAAGGCAAAATGCCGCAAAAAAGGGAATAAGGGCGACACGGAAATGTTGAA
TACTCATACTCTTCCTTTTTCAATATTATTGAAGCATTTATCAGGGTTATTGTCTCATGAGCGGATACAT
ATTTGAATGTATTTAGAAAAATAAACAAATAGGGGTTCCGCGCACATTTCCCCGAAAAGTGCCACCTGAC
GTCTAAGAAACCATTATTATCATGACATTAACCTATAAAAATAGGCGTATCACGAGGCCCTTTCGTCTTC
ACTATAGGAGCTTGGCCCATTGCATACGTTGTATCCATATCATAATATGTACATTTATATTGGCTCATGT
CCAACATTACC
Features (pLannotate 1.2.2; 15 found; start..end, strand, type, name):
      9..388     +  enhancer       CMV enhancer: human cytomegalovirus immediate early enhancer
    389..684     +  LTR            3' LTR (ΔU3) (fragment): self-inactivating 3' long terminal repeat (LTR) from Moloney murine leukemia virus
    747..1104    +  misc_feature   MMLV Ψ: packaging signal of Moloney murine leukemia virus (MMLV)
   1169..1585    +  CDS            gag (truncated): truncated Moloney murine leukemia virus (MMLV) gag gene lacking the start codon
   1595..1969    +  misc_feature   pol region: Moloney murine leukemia virus (MMLV) pol region containing the splice acceptor site
   2002..2679    +  CDS            TMEM192 (fragment): TM192_HUMAN - Experimental evidence at protein level: Swiss-Prot protein existence level 1. From Homo sapiens (Human).
   2704..3420    +  CDS            mEGFP: enhanced GFP with monomerizing A206K mutation (Zacharias et al., 2002) mammalian codon-optimized
   3455..4030    +  misc_feature   IRES2: internal ribosome entry site (IRES) of the encephalomyocarditis virus (EMCV)
   4043..4462    +  CDS            bsr: BSR_BACCE - Experimental evidence at protein level: Swiss-Prot protein existence level 1. Catalyzes the deamination of the cytosine moiety of the antibiotics blasticidin S, cytomycin and acetylblasticidin S. From Bacillus cereus.
   4573..4694    +  LTR            3' LTR (ΔU3) (fragment): self-inactivating 3' long terminal repeat (LTR) from Moloney murine leukemia virus
   4695..5164    +  LTR            LTR: long terminal repeat from Moloney murine leukemia virus
   5230..5282    -  CDS            lacI (fragment): lac repressor; lacI; The lac repressor binds to the lac operator to inhibit transcription in E. coli. This inhibition can be relieved by adding lactose or isopropyl-β-D-thiogalactopyranoside (IPTG).
   5465..6053    -  rep_origin     ori: high-copy-number ColE1/pMB1/pBR322/pUC origin of replication
   6217..7077    -  CDS            AmpR: β-lactamase; bla; confers resistance to ampicillin, carbenicillin, and related antibiotics
   7078..7182    -  promoter       AmpR promoter: bla
