[The description below was written by a language model from this plasmid's Addgene catalogue record and pLannotate feature annotations shown in this document.]
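Description:
pMRX-IB-TMEM192-mGFP is a Moloney murine leukemia virus (MMLV)-based retroviral expression plasmid built on the pMRX-IB backbone and intended for stable expression of a fluorescently tagged lysosomal membrane protein in mammalian cells. The catalogue lists it simply as a mammalian expression vector, but the feature table shows a retroviral architecture. A CMV enhancer is fused to MMLV LTR sequence at the 5' end and is followed by the Ψ packaging signal, a truncated gag lacking its start codon, and a pol-derived region carrying a splice acceptor. A 3' MMLV LTR closes the proviral unit. These elements allow the genomic transcript to be produced in packaging cells, encapsidated into viral particles, and integrated into target cell genomes. In bacteria the plasmid replicates from a high-copy ColE1/pUC-type origin and is selected with ampicillin through β-lactamase. A short lacI fragment is also annotated and appears to be a backbone remnant.

The payload is a bicistronic cassette. The human TMEM192 coding sequence (678 bp, annotated as a fragment relative to the reference protein) is fused at its C terminus to monomeric EGFP, which carries the A206K mutation that reduces dimerization. Downstream, an EMCV IRES drives translation of bsr, the blasticidin S deaminase, from the same transcript. Blasticidin selection therefore enriches for cells that also express the fusion protein. No separate internal promoter is annotated, so expression appears to depend on the LTR-driven transcript. The associated publication concerns the repair of lysosomal injury, which is consistent with using TMEM192-mGFP as a marker for visualizing lysosomes, although the record itself states only stable expression as the purpose.
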