Addgene plasmid #184897: pMRX-IB-TMEM192-mGFP
Purpose: Stable expression of TMEM192-mGFP in mammalian cells
Depositing lab: Noboru Mizushima. Depositing organization: The University of Tokyo. Publication: Annexins A1 and A2 are recruited to larger lysosomal injuries independently of ESCRTs to promote repair. Yim WW, Yamamoto H, Mizushima N. FEBS Lett. 2022 Mar 11. doi: 10.1002/1873-3468.14329. PubMed 35274304.
Backbone
  Vector backbone: pMRX-IB
  Vector type: Mammalian Expression
  Selectable markers: Blasticidin
Growth in bacteria
  Bacterial resistance: Ampicillin, 100 μg/mL
  Growth temperature: 37°C
  Growth strain: DH5alpha
  Copy number: Unknown
Gene/Insert
  Gene/Insert name: TMEM192
  Species: H. sapiens (human)
  Insert size (bp): 678
  Entrez Gene: TMEM192
  Tag / fusion protein: monomeric EGFP (C terminal on insert)
Terms and licenses: Academic/Nonprofit Terms; Industry Terms: Not Available to Industry
How to cite: pMRX-IB-TMEM192-mGFP was a gift from Noboru Mizushima (Addgene plasmid # 184897 ; http://n2t.net/addgene:184897 ; RRID:Addgene_184897)
